>Addgene plasmid #132396 | AAVS1 intron 1 gRNA 27 | addgene full sequence | sequence record 259799 | Addgene NGS Result
GACGTCGCTAGCTGTACAAAAAAGCAGGCTTTAAAGGAACCAATTCAGTCGACTGGATCCGGTACCAAGG
TCGGGCAGGAAGAGGGCCTATTTCCCATGATTCCTTCATATTTGCATATACGATACAAGGCTGTTAGAGA
GATAATTAGAATTAATTTGACTGTAAACACAAAGATATTAGTACAAAATACGTGACGTAGAAAGTAATAA
TTTCTTGGGTAGTTTGCAGTTTTAAAATTATGTTTTAAAATGGACTATCATATGCTTACCGTAACTTGAA
AGTATTTCGATTTCTTGGCTTTATATATCTTGTGGAAAGGACGAAACACCACCCCACAGTGGGGCCACTA
GTTTTAGAGCTAGAAATAGCAAGTTAAAATAAGGCTAGTCCGTTATCAACTTGAAAAAGTGGCACCGAGT
CGGTGCTTTTTTTAAGCTTGGGCCGCTCGAGGTACCTCTCTACATATGACATGTGAGCAAAAGGCCAGCA
AAAGGCCAGGAACCGTAAAAAGGCCGCGTTGCTGGCGTTTTTCCATAGGCTCCGCCCCCCTGACGAGCAT
CACAAAAATCGACGCTCAAGTCAGAGGTGGCGAAACCCGACAGGACTATAAAGATACCAGGCGTTTCCCC
CTGGAAGCTCCCTCGTGCGCTCTCCTGTTCCGACCCTGCCGCTTACCGGATACCTGTCCGCCTTTCTCCC
TTCGGGAAGCGTGGCGCTTTCTCATAGCTCACGCTGTAGGTATCTCAGTTCGGTGTAGGTCGTTCGCTCC
AAGCTGGGCTGTGTGCACGAACCCCCCGTTCAGCCCGACCGCTGCGCCTTATCCGGTAACTATCGTCTTG
AGTCCAACCCGGTAAGACACGACTTATCGCCACTGGCAGCAGCCACTGGTAACAGGATTAGCAGAGCGAG
GTATGTAGGCGGTGCTACAGAGTTCTTGAAGTGGTGGCCTAACTACGGCTACACTAGAAGAACAGTATTT
GGTATCTGCGCTCTGCTGAAGCCAGTTACCTTCGGAAAAAGAGTTGGTAGCTCTTGATCCGGCAAACAAA
CCACCGCTGGTAGCGGTGGTTTTTTTGTTTGCAAGCAGCAGATTACGCGCAGAAAAAAAGGATCTCAAGA
AGATCCTTTGATCTTTTCTACGGGGTCTGACGCTCAGTGGAACGAAAACTCACGTTAAGGGATTTTGGTC
ATGAGATTATCAAAAAGGATCTTCACCTAGATCCTTTTAAATTAAAAATGAAGTTTTAAATCAATCTAAA
GTATATATGAGTAAACTTGGTCTGACAGTTACCAATGCTTAATCAGTGAGGCACCTATCTCAGCGATCTG
TCTATTTCGTTCATCCATAGTTGCCTGACTCCCCGTCGTGTAGATAACTACGATACGGGAGGGCTTACCA
TCTGGCCCCAGTGCTGCAATGATACCGCGAGACCCACGCTCACCGGCTCCAGATTTATCAGCAATAAACC
AGCCAGCCGGAAGGGCCGAGCGCAGAAGTGGTCCTGCAACTTTATCCGCCTCCATCCAGTCTATTAATTG
TTGCCGGGAAGCTAGAGTAAGTAGTTCGCCAGTTAATAGTTTGCGCAACGTTGTTGCCATTGCTACAGGC
ATCGTGGTGTCACGCTCGTCGTTTGGTATGGCTTCATTCAGCTCCGGTTCCCAACGATCAAGGCGAGTTA
CATGATCCCCCATGTTGTGCAAAAAAGCGGTTAGCTCCTTCGGTCCTCCGATCGTTGTCAGAAGTAAGTT
GGCCGCAGTGTTATCACTCATGGTTATGGCAGCACTGCATAATTCTCTTACTGTCATGCCATCCGTAAGA
TGCTTTTCTGTGACTGGTGAGTACTCAACCAAGTCATTCTGAGAATAGTGTATGCGGCGACCGAGTTGCT
CTTGCCCGGCGTCAATACGGGATAATACCGCGCCACATAGCAGAACTTTAAAAGTGCTCATCATTGGAAA
ACGTTCTTCGGGGCGAAAACTCTCAAGGATCTTACCGCTGTTGAGATCCAGTTCGATGTAACCCACTCGT
GCACCCAACTGATCTTCAGCATCTTTTACTTTCACCAGCGTTTCTGGGTGAGCAAAAACAGGAAGGCAAA
ATGCCGCAAAAAAGGGAATAAGGGCGACACGGAAATGTTGAATACTCATACTCTTCCTTTTTCAATATTA
TTGAAGCATTTATCAGGGTTATTGTCTCATGAGCGGATACATATTTGAATGTATTTAGAAAAATAAACAA
ATAGGGGTTCCGCGCACATTTCCCCGAAAAGTGCCACCT
Features (pLannotate 1.2.2; 6 found; start..end, strand, type, name):
     13..30      +  protein_bind   attB1 (fragment): mutant version of attB; recombination site for the Gateway® BP reaction BP Clonase™
     82..322     +  promoter       U6 promoter: RNA polymerase III promoter for human U6 snRNA
    351..426     +  misc_RNA       gRNA scaffold: guide RNA scaffold for the Streptococcus pyogenes CRISPR/Cas9 system
    530..1118    -  rep_origin     ori: high-copy-number ColE1/pMB1/pBR322/pUC origin of replication
   1289..2149    -  CDS            AmpR: β-lactamase; bla; confers resistance to ampicillin, carbenicillin, and related antibiotics
   2150..2254    -  promoter       AmpR promoter: bla
