[The description below was written by a language model from this plasmid's Addgene catalogue record and pLannotate feature annotations shown in this document.]
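Description:
AAVS1 intron 1 gRNA 27 is a compact (about 2.3 kb) mammalian CRISPR guide RNA expression plasmid built on the MLM3636 backbone. It is maintained in E. coli through a high-copy ColE1/pUC-type origin of replication and selected with ampicillin via a β-lactamase gene driven by its native bla promoter. These bacterial elements make up most of the plasmid. There is no mammalian selection marker, reporter or Cas9 coding sequence among the annotated features, so the nuclease has to be provided from a separate construct.

The payload is a single guide RNA cassette. A human U6 promoter, which is transcribed by RNA polymerase III and suited to producing short, uncapped, non-polyadenylated RNAs, sits upstream of the Streptococcus pyogenes Cas9 gRNA scaffold. The short unannotated gap between promoter and scaffold is where the targeting spacer would be expected to lie. According to the record, that spacer is directed against intron 1 of human PPP1R12C, the locus known as AAVS1, which is widely used as a "safe harbour" site for transgene integration. A small fragment of a Gateway attB1 site is annotated upstream of the promoter and appears to be a backbone remnant rather than a functional cloning element.

Co-delivered with SpCas9, the plasmid would direct cleavage in AAVS1 intron 1, typically to promote insertion of a donor cassette at that site. The associated publication concerns rapid generation of human neuronal cell models with inducible expression of proteins of interest, which is consistent with this use. The method used to clone the guide is not recorded.
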