Addgene plasmid #132396: AAVS1 intron 1 gRNA 27
Purpose: Targets AAVS1 intron 1, gRNA: ACCCCACAGTGGGGCCACTA, MLM3636 backbone
Depositing lab: Gerold Schmitt-Ulms. Publication: Rapid Generation of Human Neuronal Cell Models Enabling Inducible Expression of Proteins-of-interest for Functional Studies. Wang X, Friesen E, Muller I, Lemieux M, Dukart R, Maia IB, Kalia S, Schmitt-Ulms G. Bio Protoc. 2020 May 5;10(9):e3615. doi: 10.21769/BioProtoc.3615. eCollection 2020 May 5. PubMed 33659578.
Backbone
  Vector backbone: MLM3636
  Backbone manufacturer: Addgene
  Total vector size (bp): 2280
  Vector type: Mammalian Expression, CRISPR
Growth in bacteria
  Bacterial resistance: Ampicillin, 100 μg/mL
  Growth temperature: 37°C
  Growth strain: DH5alpha
  Copy number: High Copy
Gene/Insert
  Gene/Insert name: gRNA targeting AAVS1 intron 1 (alt names: AAVS1; PPP1R12C)
  Species: H. sapiens (human)
  Entrez Gene: PPP1R12C (a.k.a. AAVS1, LENG3, MBS85, p84, p85)
  Promoter: hU6
  Cloning method: Unknown
  Sequencing primers: 5′ TGGACTATCATATGCTTACCGTAACTTG
Terms and licenses: Academic/Nonprofit Terms; Industry Terms: Not Available to Industry
How to cite: AAVS1 intron 1 gRNA 27 was a gift from Gerold Schmitt-Ulms (Addgene plasmid # 132396 ; http://n2t.net/addgene:132396 ; RRID:Addgene_132396)
